>Addgene plasmid #141714 | TFORF0810 | addgene full sequence | sequence record 404551 | Addgene NGS Result
TTAATGTAGTCTTATGCAATACTCTTGTAGTCTTGCAACATGGTAACGATGAGTTAGCAACATGCCTTAC
AAGGAGAGAAAAAGCACCGTGCATGCCGATTGGTGGAAGTAAGGTGGTACGATCGTGCCTTATTAGGAAG
GCAACAGACGGGTCTGACATGGATTGGACGAACCACTGAATTGCCGCATTGCAGAGATATTGTATTTAAG
TGCCTAGCTCGATACATAAACGGGTCTCTCTGGTTAGACCAGATCTGAGCCTGGGAGCTCTCTGGCTAAC
TAGGGAACCCACTGCTTAAGCCTCAATAAAGCTTGCCTTGAGTGCTTCAAGTAGTGTGTGCCCGTCTGTT
GTGTGACTCTGGTAACTAGAGATCCCTCAGACCCTTTTAGTCAGTGTGGAAAATCTCTAGCAGTGGCGCC
CGAACAGGGACTTGAAAGCGAAAGGGAAACCAGAGGAGCTCTCTCGACGCAGGACTCGGCTTGCTGAAGC
GCGCACGGCAAGAGGCGAGGGGCGGCGACTGGTGAGTACGCCAAAAATTTTGACTAGCGGAGGCTAGAAG
GAGAGAGATGGGTGCGAGAGCGTCAGTATTAAGCGGGGGAGAATTAGATCGCGATGGGAAAAAATTCGGT
TAAGGCCAGGGGGAAAGAAAAAATATAAATTAAAACATATAGTATGGGCAAGCAGGGAGCTAGAACGATT
CGCAGTTAATCCTGGCCTGTTAGAAACATCAGAAGGCTGTAGACAAATACTGGGACAGCTACAACCATCC
CTTCAGACAGGATCAGAAGAACTTAGATCATTATATAATACAGTAGCAACCCTCTATTGTGTGCATCAAA
GGATAGAGATAAAAGACACCAAGGAAGCTTTAGACAAGATAGAGGAAGAGCAAAACAAAAGTAAGACCAC
CGCACAGCAAGCGGCCGCTGATCTTCAGACCTGGAGGAGGAGATATGAGGGACAATTGGAGAAGTGAATT
ATATAAATATAAAGTAGTAAAAATTGAACCATTAGGAGTAGCACCCACCAAGGCAAAGAGAAGAGTGGTG
CAGAGAGAAAAAAGAGCAGTGGGAATAGGAGCTTTGTTCCTTGGGTTCTTGGGAGCAGCAGGAAGCACTA
TGGGCGCAGCGTCAATGACGCTGACGGTACAGGCCAGACAATTATTGTCTGGTATAGTGCAGCAGCAGAA
CAATTTGCTGAGGGCTATTGAGGCGCAACAGCATCTGTTGCAACTCACAGTCTGGGGCATCAAGCAGCTC
CAGGCAAGAATCCTGGCTGTGGAAAGATACCTAAAGGATCAACAGCTCCTGGGGATTTGGGGTTGCTCTG
GAAAACTCATTTGCACCACTGCTGTGCCTTGGAATGCTAGTTGGAGTAATAAATCTCTGGAACAGATTTG
GAATCACACGACCTGGATGGAGTGGGACAGAGAAATTAACAATTACACAAGCTTAATACACTCCTTAATT
GAAGAATCGCAAAACCAGCAAGAAAAGAATGAACAAGAATTATTGGAATTAGATAAATGGGCAAGTTTGT
GGAATTGGTTTAACATAACAAATTGGCTGTGGTATATAAAATTATTCATAATGATAGTAGGAGGCTTGGT
AGGTTTAAGAATAGTTTTTGCTGTACTTTCTATAGTGAATAGAGTTAGGCAGGGATATTCACCATTATCG
TTTCAGACCCACCTCCCAACCCCGAGGGGACCCATGCATTGCATCTCAATTAGTCAGCAACCAGGTGTGG
AAAGTCCCCAGGCTCCCCAGCAGGCAGAAGTATGCAAAGCATGCGTCTCAATTAGTCAGCAACCATAGTC
CCGCCCCTAACTCCGCCCATCCCGCCCCTAACTCCGCCCAGTTCCGCCCATTCTCCGCCCCATGGCTGAC
TAATTTTTTTTATTTATGCAGAGGCCGAGGCCGCCTCGGCCTCTGAGCTATTCCAGAAGTAGTGAGGAGG
CTTTTTTGGAGGCCTAGGCTTTTGCAAAAAGCTTTCTAGAGGTACCACCGGAGCTTACCATGACCGAGTA
CAAGCCCACGGTGCGCCTCGCCACCCGCGACGACGTCCCCAGGGCCGTACGCACCCTCGCCGCCGCGTTC
GCCGACTACCCCGCCACGCGCCACACCGTCGATCCGGACCGCCACATCGAGCGGGTCACCGAGCTGCAAG
AACTCTTCCTCACGCGCGTCGGGCTCGACATCGGCAAGGTGTGGGTCGCGGACGACGGCGCCGCCGTGGC
GGTCTGGACCACGCCGGAGAGCGTCGAAGCGGGGGCGGTGTTCGCCGAGATCGGCCCGCGCATGGCCGAG
TTGAGCGGTTCCCGGCTGGCCGCGCAGCAACAGATGGAAGGCCTCCTGGCGCCGCACCGGCCCAAGGAGC
CCGCGTGGTTCCTGGCCACCGTCGGCGTCTCGCCCGACCACCAGGGCAAGGGTCTGGGCAGCGCCGTCGT
GCTCCCCGGAGTGGAGGCGGCCGAGCGCGCCGGGGTGCCCGCCTTCCTGGAGACCTCCGCGCCCCGCAAC
CTCCCCTTCTACGAGCGGCTCGGCTTCACCGTCACCGCCGACGTCGAGGTGCCCGAAGGACCGCGCACCT
GGTGCATGACCCGCAAGCCCGGTGCCAGTTAACGAATTCTAGATCTTGAGACAAATGGCAGTATTCATCC
ACAATTTTAAAAGAAAAGGGGGGATTGGGGGGTACAGTGCAGGGGAAAGAATAGTAGACATAATAGCAAC
AGACATACAAACTAAAGAATTACAAAAACAAATTACAAAAATTCAAAATTTTCGGGTTTATTACAGGGAC
AGCAGAGATCCACTTTGGCGCCGGCTCGAGGCCTGCAGGTGCAAAGATGGATAAAGTTTTAAACAGAGAG
GAATCTTTGCAGCTAATGGACCTTCTAGGTCTTGAAAGGAGTGGGAATTGGCTCCGGTGCCCGTCAGTGG
GCAGAGCGCACATCGCCCACAGTCCCCGAGAAGTTGGGGGGAGGGGTCGGCAATTGAACCGGTGCCTAGA
GAAGGTGGCGCGGGGTAAACTGGGAAAGTGATGTCGTGTACTGGCTCCGCCTTTTTCCCGAGGGTGGGGG
AGAACCGTATATAAGTGCAGTAGTCGCCGTGAACGTTCTTTTTCGCAACGGGTTTGCCGCCAGAACACAG
GTAAGTGCCGTGTGTGGTTCCCGCGGGCCTGGCCTCTTTACGGGTTATGGCCCTTGCGTGCCTTGAATTA
CTTCCACCTGGCTGCAGTACGTGATTCTTGATCCCGAGCTTCGGGTTGGAAGTGGGTGGGAGAGTTCGAG
GCCTTGCGCTTAAGGAGCCCCTTCGCCTCGTGCTTGAGTTGAGGCCTGGCCTGGGCGCTGGGGCCGCCGC
GTGCGAATCTGGTGGCACCTTCGCGCCTGTCTCGCTGCTTTCGATAAGTCTCTAGCCATTTAAAATTTTT
GATGACCTGCTGCGACGCTTTTTTTCTGGCAAGATAGTCTTGTAAATGCGGGCCAAGATCTGCACACTGG
TATTTCGGTTTTTGGGGCCGCGGGCGGCGACGGGGCCCGTGCGTCCCAGCGCACATGTTCGGCGAGGCGG
GGCCTGCGAGCGCGGCCACCGAGAATCGGACGGGGGTAGTCTCAAGCTGGCCGGCCTGCTCTGGTGCCTG
GCCTCGCGCCGCCGTGTATCGCCCCGCCCTGGGCGGCAAGGCTGGCCCGGTCGGCACCAGTTGCGTGAGC
GGAAAGATGGCCGCTTCCCGGCCCTGCTGCAGGGAGCTCAAAATGGAGGACGCGGCGCTCGGGAGAGCGG
GCGGGTGAGTCACCCACACAAAGGAAAAGGGCCTTTCCGTCCTCAGCCGTCGCTTCATGTGACTCCACGG
AGTACCGGGCGCCGTCCAGGCACCTCGATTAGTTCTCGAGCTTTTGGAGTACGTCGTCTTTAGGTTGGGG
GGAGGGGTTTTATGCGATGGAGTTTCCCCACACTGAGTGGGTGGAGACTGAAGTTAGGCCAGCTTGGCAC
TTGATGTAATTCTCCTTGGAATTTGCCCTTTTTGAGTTTGGATCTTGGTTCATTCTCAAGCCTCAGACAG
TGGTTCAAAGTTTTTTTCTTCCATTTCAGGTGTCGTGAGGCTAGCACCGCCACCATGGCGTCCCGGTGCT
CCGAGCCCTACCCGGAGGTCTCCAGAATCCCTACCGTCAGGGGATGCAACGGCTCCCTGTCTGGTGCCCT
CTCCTGCTGCGAGGACTCGGCCCGGGGCTCGGGCCCGCCCAAGGCCCCTACGGTGGCCGAGGGTCCCAGC
TCCTGCCTTCGGCGGAACGTGATCAGCGAGAGGGAGCGCAGGAAGCGGATGTCGTTGAGCTGTGAGCGTC
TGCGGGCCCTGCTGCCCCAGTTCGATGGCCGGCGGGAGGACATGGCCTCGGTCCTGGAGATGTCTGTGCA
GTTCCTGCGGCTTGCCAGCGCCCTGGGGCCCAGTCAGGAGCAGCACGCTATTCTTGCTTCCTCCAAGGAA
ATGTGGCACTCGTTGCAGGAGGATGTTTTACAGTTGACGTTGTCGAGTCAGATTCAAGCAGGTGTGCCAG
ACCCTGGGACGGGAGCGTCCAGCGGGACTCGAACCCCAGATGTGAAGGCGTTTCTGGAAAGTCCTTGGTC
CCTGGATCCAGCGTCGGCCAGCCCAGAGCCCGTGCCGCACATCCTTGCGTCCTCCAGGCAGTGGGACCCC
GCGAGCTGCACGTCCCTGGGCACGGACAAGTGTGAGGCACTGTTGGGGCTGTGCCAGGTGCGGGGTGGGC
TGCCCCCTTTCTCAGAACCTTCCAGCCTGGTGCCGTGGCCCCCAGGCCGGAGTCTTCCTAAGGCTGTGAG
GCCACCCCTGTCCTGGCCTCCGTTCTCGCAGCAGCAGACCTTGCCCGTGATGAGCGGGGAGGCCCTTGGC
TGGCTGGGCCAGGCTGGGCCCCTGGCCATGGGGGCTGCACCTCTGGGGGAGCCAGCCAAGGAGGACCCCA
TGCTGGCGCAGGAGGCCGGGTCTGCGTTGGGGTCTGATGTGGACGATGGGACGTCCTTCCTGCTGACTGC
TGGTCCCAGCTCGTGGCCGGGGTCTCTGGAGGGTCGAGGAGGCAGTGGCCCTGCATGGGCCCCAGCTGAG
AGCAGTCCACTGGATGTTGGAGAGCCAGGCTTCCTAGGGGACCCTGAGCTTGGCTCCCAGGAGCTCCAGG
ACAGCCCTCTGGAGCCGTGGGGCCTGGATGTGGACTGTGCAGGCCTGGCCCTGAAGGACGAGGTGGAGAG
CATCTTCCCTGACTTCTTTGCCTGCTAGTAATGAACTAGTCCGTAACTTGAAAGTATTTCGATTTCTTGG
CTTTATATATCTTGTGGAAAGGACGATCGCAGTAGGATCCCTCGGCAAGGACGCGTTAAGTCGACAATCA
ACCTCTGGATTACAAAATTTGTGAAAGATTGACTGGTATTCTTAACTATGTTGCTCCTTTTACGCTATGT
GGATACGCTGCTTTAATGCCTTTGTATCATGCTATTGCTTCCCGTATGGCTTTCATTTTCTCCTCCTTGT
ATAAATCCTGGTTGCTGTCTCTTTATGAGGAGTTGTGGCCCGTTGTCAGGCAACGTGGCGTGGTGTGCAC
TGTGTTTGCTGACGCAACCCCCACTGGTTGGGGCATTGCCACCACCTGTCAGCTCCTTTCCGGGACTTTC
GCTTTCCCCCTCCCTATTGCCACGGCGGAACTCATCGCCGCCTGCCTTGCCCGCTGCTGGACAGGGGCTC
GGCTGTTGGGCACTGACAATTCCGTGGTGTTGTCGGGGAAATCATCGTCCTTTCCTTGGCTGCTCGCCTG
TGTTGCCACCTGGATTCTGCGCGGGACGTCCTTCTGCTACGTCCCTTCGGCCCTCAATCCAGCGGACCTT
CCTTCCCGCGGCCTGCTGCCGGCTCTGCGGCCTCTTCCGCGTCTTCGCCTTCGCCCTCAGACGAGTCGGA
TCTCCCTTTGGGCCGCCTCCCCGCGTCGACTTTAAGACCAATGACTTACAAGGCAGCTGTAGATCTTAGC
CACTTTTTAAAAGAAAAGGGGGGACTGGAAGGGCTAATTCACTCCCAACGAAGACAAGATCTGCTTTTTG
CTTGTACTGGGTCTCTCTGGTTAGACCAGATCTGAGCCTGGGAGCTCTCTGGCTAACTAGGGAACCCACT
GCTTAAGCCTCAATAAAGCTTGCCTTGAGTGCTTCAAGTAGTGTGTGCCCGTCTGTTGTGTGACTCTGGT
AACTAGAGATCCCTCAGACCCTTTTAGTCAGTGTGGAAAATCTCTAGCAGTACGTATAGTAGTTCATGTC
ATCTTATTATTCAGTATTTATAACTTGCAAAGAAATGAATATCAGAGAGTGAGAGGAACTTGTTTATTGC
AGCTTATAATGGTTACAAATAAAGCAATAGCATCACAAATTTCACAAATAAAGCATTTTTTTCACTGCAT
TCTAGTTGTGGTTTGTCCAAACTCATCAATGTATCTTATCATGTCTGGCTCTAGCTATCCCGCCCCTAAC
TCCGCCCATCCCGCCCCTAACTCCGCCCAGTTCCGCCCATTCTCCGCCCCATGGCTGACTAATTTTTTTT
ATTTATGCAGAGGCCGAGGCCGCCTCGGCCTCTGAGCTATTCCAGAAGTAGTGAGGAGGCTTTTTTGGAG
GCCTAGGGACGTACCCAATTCGCCCTATAGTGAGTCGTATTACGCGCGCTCACTGGCCGTCGTTTTACAA
CGTCGTGACTGGGAAAACCCTGGCGTTACCCAACTTAATCGCCTTGCAGCACATCCCCCTTTCGCCAGCT
GGCGTAATAGCGAAGAGGCCCGCACCGATCGCCCTTCCCAACAGTTGCGCAGCCTGAATGGCGAATGGG
[124 nt withheld, positions 6860-6983]
C
[91 nt withheld, positions 6985-7075]
A
[49 nt withheld, positions 7077-7125]
CCTTTGACGTTGGAGTCCACGTTCTTT
[37 nt withheld, positions 7153-7189]
ACCCTATCTCGGTCTATTCTTTTGATTTATAAGGGATTTTGCCGATTTCGGCCTATTGGTTAAAAAATGA
GCTGATTTAACAAAAATTTAACGCGAATTTTAACAAAATATTAACGCTTACAATTTAGGTGGCACTTTTC
GGGGAAATGTGCGCGGAACCCCTATTTGTTTATTTTTCTAAATACATTCAAATATGTATCCGCTCATGAG
ACAATAACCCTGATAAATGCTTCAATAATATTGAAAAAGGAAGAGTATGAGTATTCAACATTTCCGTGTC
GCCCTTATTCCCTTTTTTGCGGCATTTTGCCTTCCTGTTTTTGCTCACCCAGAAACGCTGGTGAAAGTAA
AAGATGCTGAAGATCAGTTGGGTGCACGAGTGGGTTACATCGAACTGGATCTCAACAGCGGTAAGATCCT
TGAGAGTTTTCGCCCCGAAGAACGTTTTCCAATGATGAGCACTTTTAAAGTTCTGCTATGTGGCGCGGTA
TTATCCCGTATTGACGCCGGGCAAGAGCAACTCGGTCGCCGCATACACTATTCTCAGAATGACTTGGTTG
AGTACTCACCAGTCACAGAAAAGCATCTTACGGATGGCATGACAGTAAGAGAATTATGCAGTGCTGCCAT
AACCATGAGTGATAACACTGCGGCCAACTTACTTCTGACAACGATCGGAGGACCGAAGGAGCTAACCGCT
TTTTTGCACAACATGGGGGATCATGTAACTCGCCTTGATCGTTGGGAACCGGAGCTGAATGAAGCCATAC
CAAACGACGAGCGTGACACCACGATGCCTGTAGCAATGGCAACAACGTTGCGCAAACTATTAACTGGCGA
ACTACTTACTCTAGCTTCCCGGCAACAATTAATAGACTGGATGGAGGCGGATAAAGTTGCAGGACCACTT
CTGCGCTCGGCCCTTCCGGCTGGCTGGTTTATTGCTGATAAATCTGGAGCCGGTGAGCGTGGGTCTCGCG
GTATCATTGCAGCACTGGGGCCAGATGGTAAGCCCTCCCGTATCGTAGTTATCTACACGACGGGGAGTCA
GGCAACTATGGATGAACGAAATAGACAGATCGCTGAGATAGGTGCCTCACTGATTAAGCATTGGTAACTG
TCAGACCAAGTTTACTCATATATACTTTAGATTGATTTAAAACTTCATTTTTAATTTAAAAGGATCTAGG
TGAAGATCCTTTTTGATAATCTCATGACCAAAATCCCTTAACGTGAGTTTTCGTTCCACTGAGCGTCAGA
CCCCGTAGAAAAGATCAAAGGATCTTCTTGAGATCCTTTTTTTCTGCGCGTAATCTGCTGCTTGCAAACA
AAAAAACCACCGCTACCAGCGGTGGTTTGTTTGCCGGATCAAGAGCTACCAACTCTTTTTCCGAAGGTAA
CTGGCTTCAGCAGAGCGCAGATACCAAATACTGTTCTTCTAGTGTAGCCGTAGTTAGGCCACCACTTCAA
GAACTCTGTAGCACCGCCTACATACCTCGCTCTGCTAATCCTGTTACCAGTGGCTGCTGCCAGTGGCGAT
AAGTCGTGTCTTACCGGGTTGGACTCAAGACGATAGTTACCGGATAAGGCGCAGCGGTCGGGCTGAACGG
GGGGTTCGTGCACACAGCCCAGCTTGGAGCGAACGACCTACACCGAACTGAGATACCTACAGCGTGAGCT
ATGAGAAAGCGCCACGCTTCCCGAAGGGAGAAAGGCGGACAGGTATCCGGTAAGCGGCAGGGTCGGAACA
GGAGAGCGCACGAGGGAGCTTCCAGGGGGAAACGCCTGGTATCTTTATAGTCCTGTCGGGTTTCGCCACC
TCTGACTTGAGCGTCGATTTTTGTGATGCTCGTCAGGGGGGCGGAGCCTATGGAAAAACGCCAGCAACGC
GGCCTTTTTACGGTTCCTGGCCTTTTGCTGGCCTTTTGCTCACATGTTCTTTCCTGCGTTATCCCCTGAT
TCTGTGGATAACCGTATTACCGCCTTTGAGTGAGCTGATACCGCTCGCCGCAGCCGAACGACCGAGCGCA
GCGAGTCAGTGAGCGAGGAAGCGGAAGAGCGCCCAATACGCAAACCGCCTCTCCCCGCGCGTTGGCCGAT
TCATTAATGCAGCTGGCACGACAGGTTTCCCGACTGGAAAGCGGGCAGTGAGCGCAACGCAATTAATGTG
AGTTAGCTCACTCATTAGGCACCCCAGGCTTTACACTTTATGCTTCCGGCTCGTATGTTGTGTGGAATTG
TGAGCGGATAACAATTTCACACAGGAAACAGCTATGACCATGATTACGCCAAGCGCGCAATTAACCCTCA
CTAAAGGGAACAAAAGCTGGAGCTGCAAGC
Features (pLannotate 1.2.2; 31 found; start..end, strand, type, name):
      5..231     +  promoter       RSV promoter: Rous sarcoma virus enhancer/promoter
    232..412     +  LTR            5' LTR (truncated): truncated 5' long terminal repeat (LTR) from HIV-1
    459..584     +  misc_feature   HIV-1 Ψ: packaging signal of human immunodeficiency virus type 1
    568..931     +  CDS            HIV-1 gag (fragment): gag protein from human immunodeficiency virus 1; gag
   1077..1310    +  misc_feature   RRE: The Rev response element (RRE) of HIV-1 allows for Rev-dependent mRNA export from the nucleus to the cytoplasm.
   1687..1713    +  CDS            Rev (fragment): human immunodeficiency virus 1 (HIV-1) Rev protein; rev; enhances nuclear export of unspliced and incompletely spliced viral mRNAs
   1720..1743    +  promoter       SV40 promoter (fragment): SV40 early promoter
   1744..1815    +  promoter       SV40 promoter (fragment): SV40 enhancer and early promoter
   1839..1974    +  rep_origin     SV40 ori: SV40 origin of replication
   2020..2616    +  CDS            PuroR (fragment): puromycin N-acetyltransferase; pac from Streptomyces; confers resistance to puromycin
   2665..2782    +  misc_feature   cPPT/CTS: central polypurine tract and central termination sequence of HIV-1
   2847..2913    +  CDS            small t antigen (fragment): SV40 (simian virus 40) small t antigen
   2920..4098    +  promoter       EF-1α promoter: strong constitutive promoter for human elongation factor EF-1α
   4115..5062    +  CDS            SOHLH1: SOLH1_HUMAN - Also known as C9orf157, NOHLH, TEB2. Experimental evidence at protein level: Swiss-Prot protein existence level 1. Transcription regulator of both male and female germline differentiation. Suppresses genes involved in spermatogonial stem cells maintenance, and induces genes important for spermatogonial differentiation. Coordinates oocyte differentiation without affecting meiosis I (By similarity). From Homo sapiens (Human).
   5291..5344    +  promoter       U6 promoter (fragment): RNA polymerase III promoter for human U6 snRNA
   5386..5974    +  misc_feature   WPRE: woodchuck hepatitis virus posttranscriptional regulatory element
   6025..6044    +  misc_feature   cPPT/CTS (fragment): central polypurine tract and central termination sequence of HIV-1
   6046..6279    +  LTR            3' LTR (ΔU3): self-inactivating 3' long terminal repeat (LTR) from HIV-1
   6357..6478    +  polyA_signal   SV40 poly(A) signal: SV40 polyadenylation signal
   6518..6653    +  rep_origin     SV40 ori: SV40 origin of replication
   6674..6692    -  promoter       T7 promoter: promoter for bacteriophage T7 RNA polymerase
   6700..6855    +  CDS            lacZα (fragment): LacZα fragment of β-galactosidase; lacZ fragment
   6860..7288    +  rep_origin     f1 ori (sequence partly withheld): f1 bacteriophage origin of replication; arrow indicates direction of (+) strand synthesis
   7341..7445    +  promoter       AmpR promoter: bla
   7446..8306    +  CDS            AmpR: β-lactamase; bla; confers resistance to ampicillin, carbenicillin, and related antibiotics
   8477..9065    +  rep_origin     ori: high-copy-number ColE1/pMB1/pBR322/pUC origin of replication
   9248..9340    +  CDS            lacI (fragment): lac repressor; lacI; The lac repressor binds to the lac operator to inhibit transcription in E. coli. This inhibition can be relieved by adding lactose or isopropyl-β-D-thiogalactopyranoside (IPTG).
   9353..9374    +  protein_bind   CAP binding site: CAP binding activates transcription in the presence of cAMP. E. coli catabolite activator protein
   9389..9419    +  promoter       lac promoter: promoter for the E. coli lac operon
   9427..9443    +  protein_bind   lac operator: The lac repressor binds to the lac operator to inhibit transcription in E. coli. This inhibition can be relieved by adding lactose or isopropyl-β-D-thiogalactopyranoside (IPTG). lac repressor encoded by lacI
   9488..9506    +  promoter       T3 promoter: promoter for bacteriophage T3 RNA polymerase
