[The description below was written by a language model from this plasmid's Addgene catalogue record and pLannotate feature annotations shown in this document.]
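Description:
TFORF0810 is a third-generation-style, self-inactivating lentiviral expression plasmid built on the pLX_TRC317 backbone and carrying the human transcription factor SOHLH1, a regulator of male and female germline differentiation. It belongs to a barcoded transcription factor ORF collection in which each ORF is paired with a unique 24-bp barcode, so that the factor present in a given cell can be identified by sequencing in pooled overexpression screens. In bacteria the plasmid is maintained through a high-copy ColE1/pUC-type origin and selected with ampicillin via the β-lactamase gene. An f1 origin and remnants of a lac/lacZα cloning region flanked by T7 and T3 promoters are also present in the backbone. The depositor notes that recombination can occur, as is common for LTR-containing plasmids.

The viral genome is transcribed from an RSV promoter fused to a truncated HIV-1 5' LTR and contains the Ψ packaging signal with a gag fragment, the Rev response element for Rev-dependent nuclear export, a cPPT/CTS element and a ΔU3 3' LTR followed by an SV40 polyadenylation signal. Within this unit, an SV40 early promoter drives puromycin N-acetyltransferase for selection of transduced mammalian cells. A separate full-length EF-1α promoter drives the SOHLH1 ORF, with a WPRE downstream to enhance transcript stability and expression. The annotated SOHLH1 coding match spans somewhat less than the stated 1,265-bp insert. The barcode itself is not annotated in the feature table, so its exact position is not stated, although the unassigned stretch between the ORF and the WPRE, which includes a short U6 promoter fragment, is a plausible location.
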