Addgene plasmid #141714: TFORF0810
Purpose: Lentiviral vector for overexpressing transcription factor ORFs with unique 24-bp barcodes. Barcodes facilitate identification of transcription factors in pooled screens.
Depositing lab: Feng Zhang. Depositing organization: Broad Institute. Publication: A transcription factor atlas of directed differentiation. Joung J, Ma S, Tay T, Geiger-Schuller KR, Kirchgatterer PC, Verdine VK, Guo B, Arias-Garcia MA, Allen WE, Singh A, Kuksenko O, Abudayyeh OO, Gootenberg JS, Fu Z, Macrae RK, Buenrostro JD, Regev A, Zhang F. Cell. 2023 Jan 5;186(1):209-229.e26. doi: 10.1016/j.cell.2022.11.026. PubMed 36608654.
Backbone
  Vector backbone: pLX_TRC317
  Backbone manufacturer: Broad Institute Genetic Perturbation Platform
  Backbone size w/o insert (bp): 8264
  Vector type: Mammalian Expression, Lentiviral
  Selectable markers: Puromycin
Growth in bacteria
  Bacterial resistance: Ampicillin, 100 μg/mL
  Growth temperature: 37°C
  Growth strain: NEB Stable
  Copy number: High Copy
Gene/Insert
  Gene/Insert name: SOHLH1
  Species: H. sapiens (human)
  Insert size (bp): 1265
  Entrez Gene: SOHLH1 (a.k.a. TEB2, NOHLH, bHLHe80, C9orf157, bA100C15.3)
  Promoter: EF1a
  Cloning method: Unknown
  Sequencing primers: 5′ GGGTGGAGACTGAAGTTAGGCCAG; 3′ CACATAGCGTAAAAGGAGCAACATAG
Terms and licenses: Academic/Nonprofit Terms; Industry Terms: Not Available to Industry
Depositor comments: NM_001101677,ENST00000425225 . The transcription factor ORF portion of this plasmid was synthesized by Genewiz. Please test multiple small colonies in case of plasmid recombination. To make this collection available in a timely manner, a portion of this collection was not fully sequenced by Addgene. If an Addgene verified full plasmid sequence is not available, please contact us prior to placing an order to request the full sequence.
How to cite: TFORF0810 was a gift from Feng Zhang (Addgene plasmid # 141714 ; http://n2t.net/addgene:141714 ; RRID:Addgene_141714)
