>Addgene plasmid #141714 | TFORF0810 | depositor partial sequence | sequence record 277279 | Insert
ACCGCCACCATGGCGTCCCGGTGCTCCGAGCCCTACCCGGAGGTCTCCAGAATCCCTACCGTCAGGGGAT
GCAACGGCTCCCTGTCTGGTGCCCTCTCCTGCTGCGAGGACTCGGCCCGGGGCTCGGGCCCGCCCAAGGC
CCCTACGGTGGCCGAGGGTCCCAGCTCCTGCCTTCGGCGGAACGTGATCAGCGAGAGGGAGCGCAGGAAG
CGGATGTCGTTGAGCTGTGAGCGTCTGCGGGCCCTGCTGCCCCAGTTCGATGGCCGGCGGGAGGACATGG
CCTCGGTCCTGGAGATGTCTGTGCAGTTCCTGCGGCTTGCCAGCGCCCTGGGGCCCAGTCAGGAGCAGCA
CGCTATTCTTGCTTCCTCCAAGGAAATGTGGCACTCGTTGCAGGAGGATGTTTTACAGTTGACGTTGTCG
AGTCAGATTCAAGCAGGTGTGCCAGACCCTGGGACGGGAGCGTCCAGCGGGACTCGAACCCCAGATGTGA
AGGCGTTTCTGGAAAGTCCTTGGTCCCTGGATCCAGCGTCGGCCAGCCCAGAGCCCGTGCCGCACATCCT
TGCGTCCTCCAGGCAGTGGGACCCCGCGAGCTGCACGTCCCTGGGCACGGACAAGTGTGAGGCACTGTTG
GGGCTGTGCCAGGTGCGGGGTGGGCTGCCCCCTTTCTCAGAACCTTCCAGCCTGGTGCCGTGGCCCCCAG
GCCGGAGTCTTCCTAAGGCTGTGAGGCCACCCCTGTCCTGGCCTCCGTTCTCGCAGCAGCAGACCTTGCC
CGTGATGAGCGGGGAGGCCCTTGGCTGGCTGGGCCAGGCTGGGCCCCTGGCCATGGGGGCTGCACCTCTG
GGGGAGCCAGCCAAGGAGGACCCCATGCTGGCGCAGGAGGCCGGGTCTGCGTTGGGGTCTGATGTGGACG
ATGGGACGTCCTTCCTGCTGACTGCTGGTCCCAGCTCGTGGCCGGGGTCTCTGGAGGGTCGAGGAGGCAG
TGGCCCTGCATGGGCCCCAGCTGAGAGCAGTCCACTGGATGTTGGAGAGCCAGGCTTCCTAGGGGACCCT
GAGCTTGGCTCCCAGGAGCTCCAGGACAGCCCTCTGGAGCCGTGGGGCCTGGATGTGGACTGTGCAGGCC
TGGCCCTGAAGGACGAGGTGGAGAGCATCTTCCCTGACTTCTTTGCCTGCTAGTAATGAACTAGTCCGTA
ACTTGAAAGTATTTCGATTTCTTGGCTTTATATATCTTGTGGAAAGGACGATCGCAGTAGGATCCCTCGG
CAAGG
