>Addgene plasmid #141714 | TFORF0810 | depositor partial sequence | sequence record 277280 | Barcode
TCGCAGTAGGATCCCTCGGCAAGG
